>Addgene plasmid #155549 | DMGDH | addgene full sequence | sequence record 377208 | Addgene NGS Result
GGCTCCGGTGCCCGTCAGTGGGCAGAGCGCACATCGCCCACAGTCCCCGAGAAGTTGGGGGGAGGGGTCG
GCAATTGAACCGGTGCCTAGAGAAGGTGGCGCGGGGTAAACTGGGAAAGTGATGTCGTGTACTGGCTCCG
CCTTTTTCCCGAGGGTGGGGGAGAACCGTATATAAGTGCAGTAGTCGCCGTGAACGTTCTTTTTCGCAAC
GGGTTTGCCGCCAGAACACAGGTAAGTGCCGTGTGTGGTTCCCGCGGGCCTGGCCTCTTTACGGGTTATG
GCCCTTGCGTGCCTTGAATTACTTCCACCTGGCTGCAGTACGTGATTCTTGATCCCGAGCTTCGGGTTGG
AAGTGGGTGGGAGAGTTCGAGGCCTTGCGCTTAAGGAGCCCCTTCGCCTCGTGCTTGAGTTGAGGCCTGG
CCTGGGCGCTGGGGCCGCCGCGTGCGAATCTGGTGGCACCTTCGCGCCTGTCTCGCTGCTTTCGATAAGT
CTCTAGCCATTTAAAATTTTTGATGACCTGCTGCGACGCTTTTTTTCTGGCAAGATAGTCTTGTAAATGC
GGGCCAAGATCTGCACACTGGTATTTCGGTTTTTGGGGCCGCGGGCGGCGACGGGGCCCGTGCGTCCCAG
CGCACATGTTCGGCGAGGCGGGGCCTGCGAGCGCGGCCACCGAGAATCGGACGGGGGTAGTCTCAAGCTG
GCCGGCCTGCTCTGGTGCCTGGCCTCGCGCCGCCGTGTATCGCCCCGCCCTGGGCGGCAAGGCTGGCCCG
GTCGGCACCAGTTGCGTGAGCGGAAAGATGGCCGCTTCCCGGCCCTGCTGCAGGGAGCTCAAAATGGAGG
ACGCGGCGCTCGGGAGAGCGGGCGGGTGAGTCACCCACACAAAGGAAAAGGGCCTTTCCGTCCTCAGCCG
TCGCTTCATGTGACTCCACGGAGTACCGGGCGCCGTCCAGGCACCTCGATTAGTTCTCGAGCTTTTGGAG
TACGTCGTCTTTAGGTTGGGGGGAGGGGTTTTATGCGATGGAGTTTCCCCACACTGAGTGGGTGGAGACT
GAAGTTAGGCCAGCTTGGCACTTGATGTAATTCTCCTTGGAATTTGCCCTTTTTGAGTTTGGATCTTGGT
TCATTCTCAAGCCTCAGACAGTGGTTCAAAGTTTTTTTCTTCCATTTCAGGTGTCGTGAGGAATTAGCTT
GGTACTAATACGACTCACTATAGGGAGACCCAAGCTGGCTAGGTAAGCTTGGTACCGAGCTCGGATCCAC
TAGTCCAGTGTGGTGGAATTCTGCAGATATCAACAAGTTTGTACAAAAAAGCAGAAGGGCCGTCAAGGCC
CACCATGCTCCGTCCCGGCGCGCAGCTGCTGCGGGGCCTCCTGCTGCGGAGCTGCCCGCTGCAGGGCTCC
CCCGGGCGCCCGCGCTCTGTCTGCGGCCGGGAAGGAGAGGAAAAACCACCCTTATCTGCAGAAACACAAT
GGAAAGACAGAGCAGAAACAGTGATAATTGGAGGTGGCTGTGTTGGTGTGAGTCTGGCTTATCACCTGGC
CAAAGCAGGGATGAAAGATGTGGTCCTGCTGGAGAAATCAGAGCTCACGGCTGGATCTACCTGGCACGCA
GCAGGTTTAACAACTTACTTTCATCCTGGAATAAACTTGAAGAAAATACATTATGATAGCATCAAACTTT
ATGAGAAACTGGAAGAAGAAACTGGTCAGGTGGTGGGATTCCATCAGCCAGGTAGTATCAGACTTGCTAC
CACCCCTGTAAGGGTAGATGAATTTAAATATCAAATGACTCGGACTGGCTGGCATGCAACAGAACAGTAT
CTCATTGAACCTGAAAAAATTCAAGAGATGTTCCCTTTACTCAACATGAATAAGGTTTTAGCTGGATTGT
ATAATCCTGGAGATGGTCACATTGATCCTTATTCTCTAACTATGGCACTGGCTGCTGGGGCTAGGAAATG
TGGTGCCCTTTTAAAATATCCTGCACCAGTAACTTCTCTGAAAGCCAGGTCAGATGGAACATGGGACGTT
GAAACACCACAGGGGTCTATGAGAGCAAATAGAATTGTGAATGCTGCAGGATTTTGGGCTCGTGAAGTAG
GTAAAATGATTGGACTAGAACATCCTCTCATTCCGGTTCAACATCAATATGTTGTTACATCGACTATATC
TGAAGTGAAAGCTTTGAAACGAGAACTGCCTGTGCTCCGTGACCTGGAAGGATCATATTATCTCCGACAG
GAAAGGGATGGGCTTTTGTTTGGTCCATATGAAAGTCAAGAGAAAATGAAAGTTCAGGACTCCTGGGTCA
CCAATGGAGTTCCTCCAGGTTTTGGAAAGGAACTCTTTGAGTCTGATCTAGATCGAATCATGGAACACAT
CAAAGCTGCCATGGAAATGGTTCCTGTCTTGAAAAAGGCTGACATCATCAATGTTGTCAATGGTCCTATC
ACGTATTCTCCTGACATTCTGCCTATGGTGGGGCCCCATCAGGGGGTCAGAAACTACTGGGTGGCTATAG
GCTTTGGATATGGCATAATCCACGCTGGTGGGGTAGGGAAATATCTCAGTGACTGGATCCTGCATGGAGA
ACCTCCTTTTGATCTGATAGAATTGGATCCTAATCGCTATGGCAAATGGACAACAACCCAGTACACTGAG
GCCAAAGCAAGAGAATCATATGGATTCAACAATATTGTTGGTTATCCTAAAGAAGAACGGTTTGCTGGGA
GGCCGACTCAACGAGTCAGTGGGCTCTATCAAAGGCTGGAGTCTAAGTGTTCCATGGGGTTCCATGCTGG
CTGGGAGCAGCCGCACTGGTTCTACAAACCAGGCCAGGACACTCAGTACAGGCCAAGTTTTCGCCGCACA
AACTGGTTTGAGCCTGTGGGCTCGGAGTATAAACAGGTTATGCAAAGAGTAGCGGTAACTGACCTATCAC
CATTTGGCAAGTTTAACATCAAAGGCCAAGATTCCATTAGACTACTGGACCATCTCTTTGCAAATGTCAT
TCCAAAGGTGGGTTTTACAAATATAAGTCACATGTTAACACCCAAGGGTCGAGTGTATGCTGAGCTGACT
GTTTCTCACCAATCTCCTGGGGAGTTTCTTTTAATTACTGGCTCTGGATCAGAACTTCATGATCTTAGAT
GGATTGAAGAAGAAGCAGTCAAAGGTGGATATGATGTTGAAATTAAAAACATAACTGATGAGCTTGGAGT
TCTTGGAGTTGCTGGGCCACAGGCAAGAAAGGTCCTTCAGAAACTGACCTCTGAAGATCTTAGTGATGAT
GTTTTCAAGTTTCTTCAAACCAAGTCCTTAAAGGTTTCCAACATTCCTGTCACTGCTATTAGGATATCTT
ATACTGGTGAGCTGGGTTGGGAGCTGTATCACAGAAGAGAAGATTCTGTGGCGCTGTATGACGCTATCAT
GAATGCAGGCCAGGAGGAGGGAATCGACAATTTTGGAACCTATGCCATGAATGCCTTACGCCTGGAGAAA
GCCTTCAGAGCCTGGGGGTTAGAGATGAACTGTGATACAAATCCTTTGGAAGCTGGACTGGAATATTTTG
TGAAGTTAAATAAGCCAGCAGACTTCATAGGAAAGCAAGCACTGAAACAGATTAAAGCCAAGGGGCTGAA
ACGAAGACTGGTCTGCCTCACCTTGGCAACGGATGATGTTGATCCAGAGGGAAATGAAAGCATCTGGTAC
AATGGCAAGGTGGTTGGCAACACGACATCTGGAAGCTATAGCTACAGCATCCAGAAGAGTCTGGCTTTCG
CATATGTCCCTGTACAACTAAGTGAAGTGGGACAGCAAGTGGAAGTTGAACTATTAGGCAAAAATTACCC
AGCAGTCATCATACAAGAACCTTTGGTATTGACCGAACCAACCAGAAACCGGCTTCAGAAAAAAGGTGGA
AAGGACAAAACTTCAGGCCTCATGGGCCCAGCTTTCTTGTACAAAGTGGTTGATATCCAGCACAGTGGCG
GCCGCTCGAGTCTAGAGGGCCCGCGGTTCGAAACCAGCGGAGGCGGCGGAAGCGGGGGAGGAGGCAGCGG
CGGAGGCGGCAGCGGGGGCGGCGGAAGCGCTACCGGTAAGCCTATCCCTAACCCTCTCCTCGGTCTCGAT
TCTACGCGTACCGGTATGGCTTCTAACTTTACTCAGTTCGTTCTCGTCGACAATGGCGGAACTGGCGACG
TGACTGTCGCCCCAAGCAACTTCGCTAACGGGGTCGCTGAATGGATCAGCTCTAACTCGCGATCACAGGC
TTACAAAGTAACCTGTAGCGTTCGTCAGAGCTCTGCGCAGAATCGCAAATACACCATCAAAGTCGAGGTG
CCTAAAGTGGCAACCCAGACTGTTGGTGGTGAAGAGCTTCCTGTAGCCGGATGGAGATCTTACTTAAATA
TGGAACTAACCATTCCAATTTTCGCCACGAATTCCGACTGCGAGCTTATTGTTAAGGCAATGCAAGGTCT
CCTAAAAGATGGAAACCCGATTCCCTCGGCCATCGCGGCCAACTCCGGCATCTACGGAGGTGGAGGTGGA
TCTCGTACGGGTTAGTAATGAGTTTAAACCCGCTGATCAGCCTCGACTGTGCCTTCTAGTTGCCAGCCAT
CTGTTGTTTGCCCCTCCCCCGTGCCTTCCTTGACCCTGGAAGGTGCCACTCCCACTGTCCTTTCCTAATA
AAATGAGGAAATTGCATCGCATTGTCTGAGTAGGTGTCATTCTATTCTGGGGGGTGGGGTGGGGCAGGAC
AGCAAGGGGGAGGATTGGGAAGACAATAGCAGGCATGCTGGGGATGCGGTGGGCTCTATGGCTTCTGAGG
CGGAAAGAACCAGCTGGGGCTCTAGGGGGTATCCCC
[124 nt withheld, positions 4867-4990]
C
[91 nt withheld, positions 4992-5082]
AGGGTGATGGTTCACGTACCTAGAAGTTCCTATTCCGAAGTTCCTATTCTCTAGAAAGTATAGGAACTTC
CTTGGCCAAAAAGCCTGAACTCACCGCGACGTCTGTCGAGAAGTTTCTGATCGAAAAGTTCGACAGCGTC
TCCGACCTGATGCAGCTCTCGGAGGGCGAAGAATCTCGTGCTTTCAGCTTCGATGTAGGAGGGCGTGGAT
ATGTCCTGCGGGTAAATAGCTGCGCCGATGGTTTCTACAAAGATCGTTATGTTTATCGGCACTTTGCATC
GGCCGCGCTCCCGATTCCGGAAGTGCTTGACATTGGGGAATTCAGCGAGAGCCTGACCTATTGCATCTCC
CGCCGTGCACAGGGTGTCACGTTGCAAGACCTGCCTGAAACCGAACTGCCCGCTGTTCTGCAGCCGGTCG
CGGAGGCCATGGATGCGATCGCTGCGGCCGATCTTAGCCAGACGAGCGGGTTCGGCCCATTCGGACCGCA
AGGAATCGGTCAATACACTACATGGCGTGATTTCATATGCGCGATTGCTGATCCCCATGTGTATCACTGG
CAAACTGTGATGGACGACACCGTCAGTGCGTCCGTCGCGCAGGCTCTCGATGAGCTGATGCTTTGGGCCG
AGGACTGCCCCGAAGTCCGGCACCTCGTGCACGCGGATTTCGGCTCCAACAATGTCCTGACGGACAATGG
CCGCATAACAGCGGTCATTGACTGGAGCGAGGCGATGTTCGGGGATTCCCAATACGAGGTCGCCAACATC
TTCTTCTGGAGGCCGTGGTTGGCTTGTATGGAGCAGCAGACGCGCTACTTCGAGCGGAGGCATCCGGAGC
TTGCAGGATCGCCGCGGCTCCGGGCGTATATGCTCCGCATTGGTCTTGACCAACTCTATCAGAGCTTGGT
TGACGGCAATTTCGATGATGCAGCTTGGGCGCAGGGTCGATGCGACGCAATCGTCCGATCCGGAGCCGGG
ACTGTCGGGCGTACACAAATCGCCCGCAGAAGCGCGGCCGTCTGGACCGATGGCTGTGTAGAAGTACTCG
CCGATAGTGGAAACCGACGCCCCAGCACTCGTCCGAGGGCAAAGGAATAGCACGTACTACGAGATTTCGA
TTCCACCGCCGCCTTCTATGAAAGGTTGGGCTTCGGAATCGTTTTCCGGGACGCCGGCTGGATGATCCTC
CAGCGCGGGGATCTCATGCTGGAGTTCTTCGCCCACCCCAACTTGTTTATTGCAGCTTATAATGGTTACA
AATAAAGCAATAGCATCACAAATTTCACAAATAAAGCATTTTTTTCACTGCATTCTAGTTGTGGTTTGTC
CAAACTCATCAATGTATCTTATCATGTCTGTATACCGTCGACCTCTAGCTAGAGCTTGGCGTAATCATGG
TCATAGCTGTTTCCTGTGTGAAATTGTTATCCGCTCACAATTCCACACAACATACGAGCCGGAAGCATAA
AGTGTAAAGCCTGGGGTGCCTAATGAGTGAGCTAACTCACATTAATTGCGTTGCGCTCACTGCCCGCTTT
CCAGTCGGGAAACCTGTCGTGCCAGCTGCATTAATGAATCGGCCAACGCGCGGGGAGAGGCGGTTTGCGT
ATTGGGCGCTCTTCCGCTTCCTCGCTCACTGACTCGCTGCGCTCGGTCGTTCGGCTGCGGCGAGCGGTAT
CAGCTCACTCAAAGGCGGTAATACGGTTATCCACAGAATCAGGGGATAACGCAGGAAAGAACATGTGAGC
AAAAGGCCAGCAAAAGGCCAGGAACCGTAAAAAGGCCGCGTTGCTGGCGTTTTTCCATAGGCTCCGCCCC
CCTGACGAGCATCACAAAAATCGACGCTCAAGTCAGAGGTGGCGAAACCCGACAGGACTATAAAGATACC
AGGCGTTTCCCCCTGGAAGCTCCCTCGTGCGCTCTCCTGTTCCGACCCTGCCGCTTACCGGATACCTGTC
CGCCTTTCTCCCTTCGGGAAGCGTGGCGCTTTCTCATAGCTCACGCTGTAGGTATCTCAGTTCGGTGTAG
GTCGTTCGCTCCAAGCTGGGCTGTGTGCACGAACCCCCCGTTCAGCCCGACCGCTGCGCCTTATCCGGTA
ACTATCGTCTTGAGTCCAACCCGGTAAGACACGACTTATCGCCACTGGCAGCAGCCACTGGTAACAGGAT
TAGCAGAGCGAGGTATGTAGGCGGTGCTACAGAGTTCTTGAAGTGGTGGCCTAACTACGGCTACACTAGA
AGAACAGTATTTGGTATCTGCGCTCTGCTGAAGCCAGTTACCTTCGGAAAAAGAGTTGGTAGCTCTTGAT
CCGGCAAACAAACCACCGCTGGTAGCGGTGGTTTTTTTGTTTGCAAGCAGCAGATTACGCGCAGAAAAAA
AGGATCTCAAGAAGATCCTTTGATCTTTTCTACGGGGTCTGACGCTCAGTGGAACGAAAACTCACGTTAA
GGGATTTTGGTCATGAGATTATCAAAAAGGATCTTCACCTAGATCCTTTTAAATTAAAAATGAAGTTTTA
AATCAATCTAAAGTATATATGAGTAAACTTGGTCTGACAGTTACCAATGCTTAATCAGTGAGGCACCTAT
CTCAGCGATCTGTCTATTTCGTTCATCCATAGTTGCCTGACTCCCCGTCGTGTAGATAACTACGATACGG
GAGGGCTTACCATCTGGCCCCAGTGCTGCAATGATACCGCGAGACCCACGCTCACCGGCTCCAGATTTAT
CAGCAATAAACCAGCCAGCCGGAAGGGCCGAGCGCAGAAGTGGTCCTGCAACTTTATCCGCCTCCATCCA
GTCTATTAATTGTTGCCGGGAAGCTAGAGTAAGTAGTTCGCCAGTTAATAGTTTGCGCAACGTTGTTGCC
ATTGCTACAGGCATCGTGGTGTCACGCTCGTCGTTTGGTATGGCTTCATTCAGCTCCGGTTCCCAACGAT
CAAGGCGAGTTACATGATCCCCCATGTTGTGCAAAAAAGCGGTTAGCTCCTTCGGTCCTCCGATCGTTGT
CAGAAGTAAGTTGGCCGCAGTGTTATCACTCATGGTTATGGCAGCACTGCATAATTCTCTTACTGTCATG
CCATCCGTAAGATGCTTTTCTGTGACTGGTGAGTACTCAACCAAGTCATTCTGAGAATAGTGTATGCGGC
GACCGAGTTGCTCTTGCCCGGCGTCAATACGGGATAATACCGCGCCACATAGCAGAACTTTAAAAGTGCT
CATCATTGGAAAACGTTCTTCGGGGCGAAAACTCTCAAGGATCTTACCGCTGTTGAGATCCAGTTCGATG
TAACCCACTCGTGCACCCAACTGATCTTCAGCATCTTTTACTTTCACCAGCGTTTCTGGGTGAGCAAAAA
CAGGAAGGCAAAATGCCGCAAAAAAGGGAATAAGGGCGACACGGAAATGTTGAATACTCATACTCTTCCT
TTTTCAATATTATTGAAGCATTTATCAGGGTTATTGTCTCATGAGCGGATACATATTTGAATGTATTTAG
AAAAATAAACAAATAGGGGTTCCGCGCACATTTCCCCGAAAAGTGCCACCTGACGTCGACGGATCGGGAG
ATCTCCCGATCCCCTATGGTGCACTCTCAGTACAATCTGCTCTGATGCCGCATAGTTAAGCCAGTATCTG
CTCCCTGCTTGTGTGTTGGAGGTCGCTGAGTAGTGCGCGAGCAAAATTTAAGCTACAACAAGGCAAGGCT
TGACCGACAATTGCATGAAGAATCTGCTTAGGGTTAGGCGTTTTGCGCTGCTTCGCGATGTACGGGCCAG
ATATACGCGTTGACATTGATTATTGACTAGGCTTTTGCAAAAAGCTTTGCAAAGATGGATAAAGTTTTAA
ACAGAGAGGAATCTTTGCAGCTAATGGACCTTCTAGGTCTTGAAAGGAGTGGGAATT
Features (pLannotate 1.2.2; 24 found; start..end, strand, type, name):
      1..1179    +  promoter       EF-1α promoter: strong constitutive promoter for human elongation factor EF-1α
   1196..1214    +  promoter       T7 promoter: promoter for bacteriophage T7 RNA polymerase
   1294..1314    +  protein_bind   attB1: mutant version of attB; core recombination site for the Gateway® BP reaction BP Clonase™
   1335..3932    +  CDS            DMGDH: M2GD_HUMAN - Experimental evidence at protein level: Swiss-Prot protein existence level 1. Catalyzes the demethylation of N,N-dimethylglycine to sarcosine. Also has activity with sarcosine in vitro. From Homo sapiens (Human).
   3949..3969    -  protein_bind   attB2: mutant version of attB; core recombination site for the Gateway® BP reaction BP Clonase™
   4095..4136    +  CDS            V5 tag: epitope tag from simian virus 5
   4149..4535    +  CDS            MS2: bacteriophage MS2 coat protein binds to a specific stem-loop structure in the viral RNA (Peabody, 1993)
   4597..4821    +  polyA_signal   bGH poly(A) signal: bovine growth hormone polyadenylation signal
   4825..4846    +  promoter       SV40 promoter (fragment): SV40 enhancer and early promoter
   4867..5100    +  rep_origin     f1 ori (fragment) (sequence partly withheld): f1 bacteriophage origin of replication; arrow indicates direction of (+) strand synthesis
   5105..5152    +  protein_bind   FRT: FLP-mediated recombination occurs in the 8-bp core sequence TCTAGAAA (Turan and Bode, 2011). FLP recombinase from the Saccharomyces cerevisiae 2μ plasmid
   5160..6182    +  CDS            HygR: aminoglycoside phosphotransferase from E. coli; aph(4)-Ia; confers resistance to hygromycin
   6192..6317    +  CDS            ble (fragment): BLE_KLEPN - Experimental evidence at protein level: Swiss-Prot protein existence level 1. Binding protein with a strong affinity to the bleomycin family of antibiotics. Binds to CL990; an antimitotic-antibiotic compound. From Klebsiella pneumoniae.
   6312..6433    +  polyA_signal   SV40 poly(A) signal: SV40 polyadenylation signal
   6506..6522    -  protein_bind   lac operator: The lac repressor binds to the lac operator to inhibit transcription in E. coli. This inhibition can be relieved by adding lactose or isopropyl-β-D-thiogalactopyranoside (IPTG). lac repressor encoded by lacI
   6530..6560    -  promoter       lac promoter: promoter for the E. coli lac operon
   6575..6596    -  protein_bind   CAP binding site: CAP binding activates transcription in the presence of cAMP. E. coli catabolite activator protein
   6609..6701    -  CDS            lacI (fragment): lac repressor; lacI; The lac repressor binds to the lac operator to inhibit transcription in E. coli. This inhibition can be relieved by adding lactose or isopropyl-β-D-thiogalactopyranoside (IPTG).
   6884..7472    -  rep_origin     ori: high-copy-number ColE1/pMB1/pBR322/pUC origin of replication
   7643..8503    -  CDS            AmpR: β-lactamase; bla; confers resistance to ampicillin, carbenicillin, and related antibiotics
   8504..8608    -  promoter       AmpR promoter: bla
   8667..8719    -  misc_feature   bom (fragment): basis of mobility region from pBR322
   8874..8892    +  enhancer       CMV enhancer (fragment): human cytomegalovirus immediate early enhancer
   8917..8983    +  CDS            small t antigen (fragment): SV40 (simian virus 40) small t antigen
