[The description below was written by a language model from this plasmid's Addgene catalogue record and pLannotate feature annotations shown in this document.]
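Description:
DMGDH is a mammalian expression plasmid built on the Gateway destination backbone E2.pEF5-DEST-FL-V5-MCP, carrying the full-length human dimethylglycine dehydrogenase open reading frame (about 2.6 kb, no mutations recorded). The coding sequence was introduced by Gateway recombination and is flanked by attB1 and attB2 sites. It sits downstream of the strong constitutive EF-1α promoter, with a T7 promoter just upstream of the insert, and is terminated by the bovine growth hormone polyadenylation signal. On the C-terminal side, the backbone supplies a V5 epitope tag followed by the bacteriophage MS2 coat protein (MCP), so the expressed product is a DMGDH-V5-MCP fusion.

The MCP moiety binds MS2 RNA stem-loops, which allows the fused protein to be artificially recruited to a reporter transcript carrying such hairpins. The record gives the purpose as an RNA-binding protein tethering screen, in which the effect of many candidate proteins on a tethered mRNA is measured; the associated study concerns mRNA stability and translation. The V5 tag provides a common handle for detecting the fusion.

Downstream of the expression cassette the annotation shows an FRT site immediately preceding a hygromycin resistance gene with an SV40 polyadenylation signal. No complete promoter is annotated upstream of HygR, an arrangement typical of Flp-mediated integration into a genomic FRT landing site, although the record does not state that use. In bacteria the plasmid is maintained through a high-copy ColE1/pUC-type origin and selected with ampicillin via β-lactamase. The remaining annotations are short fragments, including f1 ori, SV40 promoter, ble, lacI and CMV enhancer, and appear to be backbone remnants.
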