Addgene plasmid #155549: DMGDH
Purpose: For use in RBP tethering screen
Depositing lab: Eugene Yeo. Depositing organization: University of California, San Diego (UCSD). Publication: Large-scale tethered function assays identify factors that regulate mRNA stability and translation. Luo EC, Nathanson JL, Tan FE, Schwartz JL, Schmok JC, Shankar A, Markmiller S, Yee BA, Sathe S, Pratt GA, Scaletta DB, Ha Y, Hill DE, Aigner S, Yeo GW. Nat Struct Mol Biol. 2020 Oct;27(10):989-1000. doi: 10.1038/s41594-020-0477-6. Epub 2020 Aug 17. PubMed 32807991.
Backbone
  Vector backbone: E2.pEF5-DEST-FL-V5-MCP
  Backbone size w/o insert (bp): 7357
  Vector type: Mammalian Expression
Growth in bacteria
  Bacterial resistance: Ampicillin, 100 μg/mL
  Growth temperature: 37°C
  Growth strain: DH5alpha
  Copy number: High Copy
Gene/Insert
  Gene/Insert name: DMGDH (alt name: Accession: BC156312)
  Species: H. sapiens (human)
  Insert size (bp): 2598
  Mutation: none
  Entrez Gene: DMGDH (a.k.a. DMGDHD, ME2GLYDH)
  Promoter: EF-1a
  Tag / fusion protein: V5-MCP (C terminal on backbone)
  Cloning method: Gateway Cloning
  Sequencing primers: 5′ TAATACGACTCACTATAGGG; 3′ gctcgagtctagagggc
Resource information
  A portion of this plasmid was derived from a plasmid made by: DNASU Plasmid Repository Center for Personalized Diagnostics Biodesign Institute
Terms and licenses: Academic/Nonprofit Terms; Industry Terms: Not Available to Industry
How to cite: DMGDH was a gift from Eugene Yeo (Addgene plasmid # 155549 ; http://n2t.net/addgene:155549 ; RRID:Addgene_155549)
