>Addgene plasmid #155549 | DMGDH | depositor partial sequence | sequence record 300953 | Insert Sequence
ATGCTCCGTCCCGGCGCGCAGCTGCTGCGGGGCCTCCTGCTGCGGAGCTGCCCGCTGCAGGGCTCCCCCG
GGCGCCCGCGCTCTGTCTGCGGCCGGGAAGGAGAGGAAAAACCACCCTTATCTGCAGAAACACAATGGAA
AGACAGAGCAGAAACAGTGATAATTGGAGGTGGCTGTGTTGGTGTGAGTCTGGCTTATCACCTGGCCAAA
GCAGGGATGAAAGATGTGGTCCTGCTGGAGAAATCAGAGCTCACGGCTGGATCTACCTGGCACGCAGCAG
GTTTAACAACTTACTTTCATCCTGGAATAAACTTGAAGAAAATACATTATGATAGCATCAAACTTTATGA
GAAACTGGAAGAAGAAACTGGTCAGGTGGTGGGATTCCATCAGCCAGGTAGTATCAGACTTGCTACCACC
CCTGTAAGGGTAGATGAATTTAAATATCAAATGACTCGGACTGGCTGGCATGCAACAGAACAGTATCTCA
TTGAACCTGAAAAAATTCAAGAGATGTTCCCTTTACTCAACATGAATAAGGTTTTAGCTGGATTGTATAA
TCCTGGAGATGGTCACATTGATCCTTATTCTCTAACTATGGCACTGGCTGCTGGGGCTAGGAAATGTGGT
GCCCTTTTAAAATATCCTGCACCAGTAACTTCTCTGAAAGCCAGGTCAGATGGAACATGGGACGTTGAAA
CACCACAGGGGTCTATGAGAGCAAATAGAATTGTGAATGCTGCAGGATTTTGGGCTCGTGAAGTAGGTAA
AATGATTGGACTAGAACATCCTCTCATTCCGGTTCAACATCAATATGTTGTTACATCGACTATATCTGAA
GTGAAAGCTTTGAAACGAGAACTGCCTGTGCTCCGTGACCTGGAAGGATCATATTATCTCCGACAGGAAA
GGGATGGGCTTTTGTTTGGTCCATATGAAAGTCAAGAGAAAATGAAAGTTCAGGACTCCTGGGTCACCAA
TGGAGTTCCTCCAGGTTTTGGAAAGGAACTCTTTGAGTCTGATCTAGATCGAATCATGGAACACATCAAA
GCTGCCATGGAAATGGTTCCTGTCTTGAAAAAGGCTGACATCATCAATGTTGTCAATGGTCCTATCACGT
ATTCTCCTGACATTCTGCCTATGGTGGGGCCCCATCAGGGGGTCAGAAACTACTGGGTGGCTATAGGCTT
TGGATATGGCATAATCCACGCTGGTGGGGTAGGGAAATATCTCAGTGACTGGATCCTGCATGGAGAACCT
CCTTTTGATCTGATAGAATTGGATCCTAATCGCTATGGCAAATGGACAACAACCCAGTACACTGAGGCCA
AAGCAAGAGAATCATATGGATTCAACAATATTGTTGGTTATCCTAAAGAAGAACGGTTTGCTGGGAGGCC
GACTCAACGAGTCAGTGGGCTCTATCAAAGGCTGGAGTCTAAGTGTTCCATGGGGTTCCATGCTGGCTGG
GAGCAGCCGCACTGGTTCTACAAACCAGGCCAGGACACTCAGTACAGGCCAAGTTTTCGCCGCACAAACT
GGTTTGAGCCTGTGGGCTCGGAGTATAAACAGGTTATGCAAAGAGTAGCGGTAACTGACCTATCACCATT
TGGCAAGTTTAACATCAAAGGCCAAGATTCCATTAGACTACTGGACCATCTCTTTGCAAATGTCATTCCA
AAGGTGGGTTTTACAAATATAAGTCACATGTTAACACCCAAGGGTCGAGTGTATGCTGAGCTGACTGTTT
CTCACCAATCTCCTGGGGAGTTTCTTTTAATTACTGGCTCTGGATCAGAACTTCATGATCTTAGATGGAT
TGAAGAAGAAGCAGTCAAAGGTGGATATGATGTTGAAATTAAAAACATAACTGATGAGCTTGGAGTTCTT
GGAGTTGCTGGGCCACAGGCAAGAAAGGTCCTTCAGAAACTGACCTCTGAAGATCTTAGTGATGATGTTT
TCAAGTTTCTTCAAACCAAGTCCTTAAAGGTTTCCAACATTCCTGTCACTGCTATTAGGATATCTTATAC
TGGTGAGCTGGGTTGGGAGCTGTATCACAGAAGAGAAGATTCTGTGGCGCTGTATGACGCTATCATGAAT
GCAGGCCAGGAGGAGGGAATCGACAATTTTGGAACCTATGCCATGAATGCCTTACGCCTGGAGAAAGCCT
TCAGAGCCTGGGGGTTAGAGATGAACTGTGATACAAATCCTTTGGAAGCTGGACTGGAATATTTTGTGAA
GTTAAATAAGCCAGCAGACTTCATAGGAAAGCAAGCACTGAAACAGATTAAAGCCAAGGGGCTGAAACGA
AGACTGGTCTGCCTCACCTTGGCAACGGATGATGTTGATCCAGAGGGAAATGAAAGCATCTGGTACAATG
GCAAGGTGGTTGGCAACACGACATCTGGAAGCTATAGCTACAGCATCCAGAAGAGTCTGGCTTTCGCATA
TGTCCCTGTACAACTAAGTGAAGTGGGACAGCAAGTGGAAGTTGAACTATTAGGCAAAAATTACCCAGCA
GTCATCATACAAGAACCTTTGGTATTGACCGAACCAACCAGAAACCGGCTTCAGAAAAAAGGTGGAAAGG
ACAAAACT
